>Addgene plasmid #237837 | OPTN-P2 | addgene full sequence | sequence record 471700 | Addgene NGS Result
TTGAAATCCTTTTTTTCTGCGCGTAATCTGCTGCTTGCAAACAAAAAAACCACCGCTACCAGCGGTGGTT
TGTTTGCCGGATCAAGAGCTACCAACTCTTTTTCCGAAGGTAACTGGCTTCAGCAGAGCGCAGATACCAA
ATACTGTCCTTCTAGTGTAGCCGTAGTTAGGCCACCACTTCAAGAACTCTGTAGCACCGCCTACATACCT
CGCTCTGCTAATCCTGTTACCAGTGGCTGCTGCCAGTGGCGATAAGTCGTGTCTTACCGGGTTGGACTCA
AGACGATAGTTACCGGATAAGGCGCAGCGGTCGGGCTGAACGGGGGGTTCGTGCACACAGCCCAGCTTGG
AGCGAACGACCTACACCGAACTGAGATACCTACAGCGTGAGCTATGAGAAAGCGCCACGCTTCCCGAAGG
GAGAAAGGCGGACAGGTATCCGGTAAGCGGCAGGGTCGGAACAGGAGAGCGCACGAGGGAGCTTCCAGGG
GGAAACGCCTGGTATCTTTATAGTCCTGTCGGGTTTCGCCACCTCTGACTTGAGCGTCGATTTTTGTGAT
GCTCGTCAGGGGGGCGGAGCCTATGGAAAAACGCCAGCAACGCGGCCTTTTTACGGTTCCTGGCCTTTTG
CTGGCCTTTTGCTCACATGTTCTTTCCTGCGTTATCCCCTGATTCTGTGGATAACCGTATTACCGCCTTT
GAGTGAGCTGATACCGGTTGGGCGTCGCTTGGTCGGTCATTTCGAATTACCAATGCTTAATCAGTGAGGC
ACCTATCTCAGCGATCTGTCTATTTCGTTCATCCATAGTTGCCTGACTCCCCGTCGTGTAGATAACTACG
ATACGGGAGGGCTTACCATCTGGCCCCAGTGCTGCAATGATACCGCGAGACCCACGCTCACCGGCTCCAG
ATTTATCAGCAATAAACCAGCCAGCCGGAAGGGCCGAGCGCAGAAGTGGTCCTGCAACTTTATCCGCCTC
CATCCAGTCTATTAATTGTTGCCGGGAAGCTAGAGTAAGTAGTTCGCCAGTTAATAGTTTGCGCAACGTT
GTTGCCATTGCTACAGGCATCGTGGTGTCACGCTCGTCGTTTGGTATGGCTTCATTCAGCTCCGGTTCCC
AACGATCAAGGCGAGTTACATGATCCCCCATGTTGTGCAAAAAAGCGGTTAGCTCCTTCGGTCCTCCGAT
AGTTGTCAGAAGTAAGTTGGCCGCAGTGTTATCACTCATGGTTATGGCAGCACTGCATAATTCTCTTACT
GTCATGCCATCCGTAAGATGCTTTTCTGTGACTGGTGAGTACTCAACCAAGTCATTCTGAGAATAGTGTA
TGCGGCGACCGAGTTGCTCTTGCCCGGCGTCAATACGGGATAATACCGCGCCACATAGCAGAACTTTGAA
AGTGCTCATCATTGGAAAACGTTCTTCGGGGCGAAAACTCTCAAGGATCTTACCGCTGTTGAGATCCAGT
TCGATGTAACCCACTCGTGCACCCAACTGATCTTCAGCATCTTTTACTTTCACCAGCGTTTCTGGGTGAG
CAAAAACAGGAAGGCAAAATGCCGCAAAAAAGGGAATAAGGGCGACACGGAAATGTTGAATACTCATACT
CTTCCTTTTTCAATATTATTGAAGCATTTATCAGGGTTATTGTCTCATGAGCGGATACATATTTGAATGT
ATTTAGAAAAATAAACAAATAGGGGTTCCGCGCACATTTCCCCGAAAAGTGCCACCTGACGTCTAAGAAA
CCATTACGTAGAAAGCCAGTCCGCAGAAACGGTGCTGACCCCGGATGAATGTCAGCTACTGGGCTATCTG
GACAAGGGAAAACGCAAGCGCAAAGAGGATCCTTATCGCTATCGATTCACACAAAAAACCAACACACAGA
TGTAATGAAAATAAAGATATTTTATTGCGGCCATCGTGATGGCAGGTTGGGCGTCGCTTGGTCGGTCATT
TCGAACCCCAGAGTCCCGCTCAGAAGAACTCGTCAAGAAGGCGATAGAAGGCGATGCGCTGCGAATCGGG
AGCGGCGATACCGTAAAGCACGAGGAAGCGGTCAGCCCATTCGCCGCCAAGCTCTTCAGCAATATCACGG
GTAGCCAACGCTATGTCCTGATAGCGGTCCGCCACACCCAGCCGGCCACAGTCGATGAATCCAGAAAAGC
GGCCATTTTCCACCATGATATTCGGCAAGCAGGCATCGCCATGGGTCACGACGAGATCCTCGCCGTCGGG
CATGCGCGCCTTGAGCCTGGCGAACAGTTCGGCTGGCGCGAGCCCCTGATGCTCTTCGTCCAGATCATCC
TGATCGACAAGACCGGCTTCCATCCGAGTACGTGCTCGCTCGATGCGATGTTTCGCTTGGTGGTCGAATG
GGCAGGTAGCCGGATCAAGCGTATGCAGCCGCCGCATTGCATCAGCCATGATGGATACTTTCTCGGCAGG
AGCAAGGTGAGATGACAGGAGATCCTGCCCCGGCACTTCGCCCAATAGCAGCCAGTCCCTTCCCGCTTCA
GTGACAACGTCGAGCACAGCTGCGCAAGGAACGCCCGTCGTGGCCAGCCACGATAGCCGCGCTGCCTCGT
CCTGCAGTTCATTCAGGGCACCGGACAGGTCGGTCTTGACAAAAAGAACCGGGCGCCCCTGCGCTGACAG
CCGGAACACGGCGGCATCAGAGCAGCCGATTGTCTGTTGTGCCCAGTCATAGCCGAATAGCCTCTCCACC
CAAGCGGCCGGAGAACCTGCGTGCAATCCATCTTGTTCAATCCCTCCGGAGCCTCCGCCACCTGATCCGC
CACCTCCGCTCCCACCACCGGTCTGCTCGTTCTTCAGCACGCGCTCCACGAAGCTCTTGATGTACTTACC
CATTTCATCTGGAGCGTCCTCCTGGCTGAAGTGGAGGCCCTTCACCTTCACGAACTCGGTGTTAGGGAAC
TTCTTAGCTCCCTCGACAATAGCGTTGGAAAAGAACCCAGGGTCGGACTCGATGAACATCTTAGGCAGAT
CGTCGCTGGCCCGAAGGTAGGCGTTGTAGTTGCGGACAATCTGGACGACGTCGGGCTTGCCTCCCTTAAC
GAGAGGGATCTCGCGAGGCCAGGAGAGGGTAGGCCGTCTAACCTCGCCCTTCTCCTTGAATGGCTCCAGG
TAGGCAGCGAACTCCTCAGGCTCCAGTTTCCGCATGATCTTGCTTGGGAGCATGGTCTCGACGAAGAAGT
TATTCTCAAGCACCATTTTCTCGCCCTCTTCGCTCTTGATCAGGGCGATATCCTCCTCGATGTCAGGCCA
CTCGTCCCAGGACTCGATCACGTCCACGACACTCTCAGCATGGACGATGGCCTTGATCTTGTCTTGGTGC
TCGTAGGAGTAGTGAAAGGCCAGACAAGCCCCCCAGTCGTGGCCCACAAAGATGATTTTCTTTGGAAGGT
TCAGCAGCTCGAACCAAGCGGTGAGGTACTTGTAGTGATCCAGGAGGCGATATGAGCCATTCCCGCTCTT
GCCGGACTTACCCATTCCGATCAGATCAGGGATGATGCATCTAGCCACGGGCTCGATGTGAGGCACGACG
TGCCTCCACAGGTAGCTGGAGGCAGCGTTACCATGCAGAAAAATCACGGCGTTCTCGGCGTGCTTCTCGG
AATCATAGTAGTTGATGAAGGAGTCCAGCACGTTCATTTGCTTGCAGCGAGCCCACCACTGAGGCCCAGT
GATCATGCGTTTGCGTTGCTCGGGGTCGTACACCTTGGAAGCCATGGTGGCTCCAGCCTTTGGTTCGAGA
CTGTTGTGTCAGAAGAATCAAGCTTTTTGCAAAAGCCTAGGCCTCCAAAAAAGCCTCCTCACTACTTCTG
GAATAGCTCAGAGGCCGAGGCGGCCTCGGCCTCTGCATAAATAAAAAAAATTAGTCAGCCATGGGGCGGA
GAATGGGCGGAACTGGGCGGAGTTAGGGGCGGGATGGGCGGAGTTAGGGGCGGGACTATGGTTGCTGACT
AATTGAGATGCATGCTTTGCATACTTCTGCCTGCTGGGGAGCCTGGGGACTTTCCACACCTGGTTGCTGA
CTAATTGAGATGCATGCTTTGCATACTTCTGCCTGCTGGGGAGCCTGGGGACTTTCCACACCCTAACTGA
CACACATTCCACAGCTGGTTCTTTCCGCCTCAGAAGGTACCTAACCAAGTTCCTCTTTCAGAGGTTATTT
CAGGCCATGGTGCTGCGCAGATCCGCGTATGCGGTGTGAAATACCGCACAGATGCGTAAGGAGAAAATAC
CGCATCAGGAAATTGTAAGCGTTAATATTTTGTTAAAATTCGATTTTACCACATTTGTAGAGGTTTTACT
TGCTTAAAAAAACCTCCCACATCTCCCCCTGAACCTGAAACATAAAATGAATGCAATTGTTGTTGTTAAC
TTGTTTATTGCAGCTTATAATGGTTACAAATAAAGCAATAGCATCACAAATTTCACAAATAAAGCATTTT
TTTCACTGCATTCTAGTTGTGGTTTGTCCAAACTCATCAATGTATCTTATCATGTCTGCTCGAAGCGGCC
GCCCCAAGGGGTTATGCTAGTTATTGCTCAGCGGTGGCAGCAGCCAACTCAGCTTCCTTTCGGGCTTTGT
TAGCAGCCGGATCAGCTTGCATGCCTGCAGGTCGACTTTTAAACAAAAGAGATCTTTTAATTTTTTCTTA
AATGCTTTAGTATCTCAATGCATAAACACACTGTTTACTTTTACAGCTGGTCCAGTGTTATTTACTCTTG
GCAAATTGTAGACTTACAAAACAAGGCAAATCCCTACCTATTCACCTTCTCAGCAAGAATGACTTCTAAC
TCACACAGCACATACTGGGCTCCAGTAAAGGGATCTGCTCATATCCATAGAACTAATGAAAGATATATGA
CTAAGTATACAGCTTAAATGAAGCCAAATGAGCTTAATACAGAAAATATATATGATGATATTAATCATAT
ATAAACAATGTAAAAGATTCATAAGCAAAATTTTATTTTGCCATCACTAATTCTTGTGATTATGAAGATA
TAACCTAACCTAGGAAGAAAATAGGCAGCTGTTCTTTTTAGAAATTAATTATCTACTGTACAAGCCCACA
GGCCTGCAGGTACAATGAAAGCATGAAGGTAACTTCTTTACACTGTGAATGGGTAAAGAAATCCAATGAG
GCCAATGTTATCGGTTTCATCGATGCCAATATTTTTTCACTTGTCTTGATATTAAGTAAAGGCTAACTGC
CTATGTGAAAACTTTGGTAAAATTATTGTGGCTGCAATAAAACTACAACATACACACATAACCTCCAACA
GATCCATTTTAAATGAAGAAAAACAACTACAATTCGTTTTTAAAAATGCTTCAAAAACAGCACATACTGT
GGCCACTTCATTGTTCCTGCATCCCTAAAAGGTTCTTAAAATTAATCAGTGAGGTTTCTTCCATCTAATT
ACATGAACTTTGTCACATGATGTCACATGCTAGCTAACTGCATGAGCAGTGCAGCTGCTCGCATCAACCA
AACATAAAAAATATTAAAATTATTATCAGAAGAGTAGTAGGTAAGGATTCTACTTTGCGAGTTGATGGAA
CTCCACCAAAGGTGTTCTACGTAGAACAGGTACCTTTTCTTCTCCTTCCTTCCTTCTCCTTCCTTCCTTT
TTTTCTTTCTTTCTTTCGAGACAGAGTCTCCCTCTGTCACCCAGGCTGGAGTGCAGTGGTGTCGTCTCGG
CTCACTGCAACTGCCACTTCCTGGGTTCAAGCAATTCTCCTGCCTCAACCTCGCGAGTAGCTGCGACTAC
AGGCATGCGCCACCATGCTCGGCTAATTTTTGTAATTTTGGTAGAGACAGGGTTCCGCCATGTTGGCCAG
GCTGGTCTCAAACCCTGACCCCAAGTGATCCACCCACCTCGACCTCCCAAAGTGCTGGGATTACAGGCAT
GAGCCACTGTGCCCGGCCTGTTTTCTTTCTTTTAAAACAAGAATAATGAGGCAAAATATTTGAGTGAAAA
CAAATAACACAAAAGCACAACTCTTGGAGGAAAAAATCTGACATTTACCAACAGTTTTGGGGAGGTGATA
CATCAACACACTCGAGGCTAGCGAGCTCGTTTAAACAACTAGAATTACACGGCGATCTTGCCGCCCTTCT
TGGCCTTAATGAGAATCTCGCGGATCTTGCGGGCGTCCAACTTGCCGGTCAGTCCTTTAGGCACCTCGTC
CACGAACACAACACCACCGCGCAGCTTCTTGGCGGTTGTAACCTGGCTGGCCACATAGTCCACGATCTCC
TTCTCGGTCATGGTTTTACCGTGTTCCAGCACGACGACTGCGGCGGGCAGCTCGCCGGCATCGTCGTCGG
GCAGGCCGGCGACCCCGGCGTCGAAGATGTTGGGGTGTTGCAGCAGGATGCTCTCCAGTTCGGCTGGGGC
TACCTGGTAGCCCTTGTATTTGATCAGGCTCTTCAGCCGGTCCACGATGAAGAAGTGCTCGTCCTCGTCC
CAGTAGGCGATGTCGCCGCTGTGCAGCCAGCCGTCCTTGTCGATGAGAGCGTTTGTAGCCTCGGGGTTGT
TAACGTAGCCGCTCATGATCATGGGGCCACGGACGCACAGCTCGCCGCGCTGGTTCACACCCAGTGTCTT
ACCGGTGTCCAAGTCCACCACCTTAGCCTCGAAGAAGGGCACCACCTTGCCTACTGCGCCAGGCTTGTCG
TCCCCTTCGGGGGTGATCAGAATGGCGCTGGTTGTTTCTGTCAGGCCGTAGCCCTGGCGGATGCCTGGTA
GGTGGAAGCGTTTGGCCACGGCCTCACCTACCTCCTTGCTGAGCGGCGCCCCGCCGCTGGCGATCTCGTG
CAAGTTGCTTAGGTCGTACTTGTCGATGAGAGTGCTCTTAGCGAAGAAGCTAAATAGTGTGGGCACCAGC
AGGGCAGATTGAATCTTATAGTCTTGCAAGCTGCGCAAGAATAGCTCCTCCTCGAAGCGGTACATGAGCA
CGACCCGAAAGCCGCAGATCAAGTAGCCCAGCGTGGTGAACATGCCGAAGCCGTGGTGAAATGGCACCAC
GCTGAGGATAGCGGTGTCGGGGATGATCTGGTTGCCGAAGATGGGGTCGCGGGCATGACTGAATCGGACA
CAAGCGGTGCGGTGCGGTAGGGCTACGCCCTTGGGCAATCCGGTACTGCCACTACTGTTCATGATCAGGG
CGATGGTTTTGTCCCGGTCGAAGCTCTCGGGCACGAAGTCGTACTCGTTGAAGCCGGGTGGCAAATGGGA
AGTCACGAAGGTGTACATGCTTTGGAAGCCCTGGTAGTCGGTCTTGCTATCCATGATGATGATCTTTTGT
ATGATCGGTAGCTTCTTTTGCACGTTGAGGATCTTTTGCAGCCCTTTCTTGCTCACGAATACGACGGTGG
GCTGGCTGATGCCCATGCTGTTCAGCAGCTCGCGCTCGTTGTAGATGTCGTTAGCTGGGGCCACAGCCAC
ACCGATGAACAGGGCACCCAACACGGGCATGAAGAACTGCAAGCTATTCTCGCTGCACACCACGATCCGA
TGGTTTGTATTCAGCCCATAGCGCTTCATAGCTTCTGCCAGCCGAACGCTCATCTCGAAGTACTCGGCGT
AGGTAATGTCCACCTCGATATGTGCGTCGGTAAAGGCGATGGTGCCGGGCACCAGGGCGTAGCGCTTCAT
GGCTTTGTGCAGCTGCTCGCCGGCGGTCCCGTCTTCGAGTGGGTAGAATGGCGCTGGGCCCTTCTTAATG
TTTTTGGCATCTTCCATGGTGGCTTTACCAACAGTACCGGATTGCCAAGCTTGGGCTGCAGGTCGAAAGG
CCCGGAGATGAGGAAGAGGAGAACAGCGCGGCAGACGTGCGCTTTTGAAGCGTGCAGAATGCCGGGCCTC
CGGAGGACCTTCGGGCGCCCGCCCCGCCCCTGAGCCCGCCCCTGAGCCCGCCCCCGGACCCACCCCTTCC
CAGCCTCTGAGCCCAGAAAGCGAAGGAGCAAAGCTGCTATTGGCCGCTGCCCCAAAGGCCTACCCGCTTC
CATTGCTCAGCGGTGCTGTCCATCTGCACGAGACTAGTGAGACGTGCTACTTCCATTTGTCACGTCCTGC
ACGACGCGAGCTGCGGGGCGGGGGGGAACTTCCTGACTAGGGGAGGAGTAGAAGGTGGCGCGAAGGGGCC
ACCAAAGAACGGAGCCGGTTGGCGCCTACCGGTGGATGTGGAATGTGTGCGAGGCCAGAGGCCACTTGTG
TAGCGCCAAGTGCCCAGCGGGGCTGCTAAAGCGCATGCTCCAGACTGCCTTGGGAAAAGCGCCTCCCCTA
CCCGGTAGATCTCGATCCTCTACGCCGGACGCATCGTGGCCGGAGTACTGCGGTTTATCTCGATGGCTAC
GAGGGCAGACAGTAAGTGGATTTACCATAATCCCTTAATTGTACGCACCGCTAAAACGCGTTCAGCGCGA
TCACGGCAGCAGACAGGTAAAAATGGCAACAAACCACCCGAAAAACTGCCGCAATCGCGCCTGATAAATT
TTAACCGTATGAATACCTATGCAACCAGAGGGTACAGGCCACATTACCCCCACTTAATCCACTGAAGCTG
CCATTTTTCATGGTTTCACCATCCCAGCGAAGGGCCATCCAGCGTGCGTTCCTGTATTTCCGGACTATAA
AAGGATCTAGGTGAAGATCCTTTTTGATAATCTCATGACCAAAATCCCTTAACGTGAGTTTTCGTTCCAC
TGAGCGTCAGACCCCGTAGAAAAGATCAAAGGATCTTC
Features (pLannotate 1.2.2; 20 found; start..end, strand, type, name):
      1..589     +  rep_origin     ori: high-copy-number ColE1/pMB1/pBR322/pUC origin of replication
    747..1607    -  CDS            AmpR: β-lactamase; bla; confers resistance to ampicillin, carbenicillin, and related antibiotics
   1608..1712    -  promoter       AmpR promoter: bla
   1755..1847    +  CDS            tnpA (fragment): TN5P_ECOLX - Also known as tnp. Experimental evidence at protein level: Swiss-Prot protein existence level 1. Mediates transposition of transposon Tn5 by a 'cut and paste' mechanism. First, the monomeric transposase binds the 19 bp inverted DNA repeats flanking the transposon. Then, dimerization of the DNA- bound transposase creates a synaptic DNA complex. After nicking of the first DNA strand, excision of the transposon proceeds through a series of intermediates. The transposase then mediates the insertion of the transposon at a new site by strand transfer. The activity of the wild- type tran
   1868..1916    -  polyA_signal   poly(A) signal: synthetic polyadenylation signal
   1980..2772    -  CDS            NeoR/KanR (fragment): aminoglycoside phosphotransferase from Tn5; aph(3')-II (or nptII); confers resistance to neomycin, kanamycin, and G418 (Geneticin®)
   2823..3755    -  CDS            hRluc: Renilla luciferase human codon-optimized
   3806..4163    -  promoter       SV40 promoter: SV40 enhancer and early promoter
   4228..4279    +  misc_feature   bom (fragment): basis of mobility region from pBR322
   4280..4312    -  rep_origin     M13 ori (fragment): M13 bacteriophage origin of replication; arrow indicates direction of (+) strand synthesis
   4317..4385    +  CDS            large T antigen (fragment): large T antigen from SV40 (simian virus 40)
   4408..4529    +  polyA_signal   SV40 poly(A) signal: SV40 polyadenylation signal
   4551..4570    -  terminator     T7 terminator (fragment): transcription terminator for bacteriophage T7 RNA polymerase
   4578..4627    -  CDS            SET1 (fragment): solubility-enhancement tag derived from T7 phage gene 10B
   4634..4657    -  misc_feature   MCS (fragment): pUC18/19 multiple cloning site
   5695..5889    +  CDS            C9orf85 (fragment): CI085_HUMAN - Experimental evidence at protein level: Swiss-Prot protein existence level 1. From Homo sapiens (Human).
   5904..5969    +  CDS            C14orf178 (fragment): CN178_HUMAN - Experimental evidence at transcript level: Swiss-Prot protein existence level 2. From Homo sapiens (Human).
   6135..7787    -  CDS            luciferase: firefly luciferase synthetic luc2 version of the luciferase gene
   7834..8333    -  promoter       PGK promoter: mouse phosphoglycerate kinase 1 promoter
   8390..8673    -  misc_feature   cer region: ColE1-derived recombination site that helps to maintain plasmids as monomers
