[The description below was written by a language model from this plasmid's Addgene catalogue record and pLannotate feature annotations shown in this document.]
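Description:
OPTN-P2 is a mammalian dual-luciferase reporter plasmid built on the pmirGLO Dual-Luciferase miRNA Target Expression Vector, into which a 3' UTR from the human OPTN (optineurin) gene was inserted by Gibson cloning. It is propagated in E. coli through a high-copy ColE1/pUC-type origin with ampicillin selection (AmpR under its bla promoter), and a ColE1 cer site is annotated that helps keep the plasmid monomeric.

The primary reporter is the synthetic firefly luciferase gene luc2, annotated with a PGK promoter. The roughly 1.5 kb interval between the end of luc2 and the residual multiple cloning site has no dedicated annotation apart from two short matches to human proteins (C9orf85, C14orf178). These are probably spurious similarity hits within human-derived sequence, and this region is where the OPTN-P2 3' UTR would be expected to sit, although the feature table does not label it. An SV40 poly(A) signal is also annotated near this region, but on the opposite strand to luc2 as called. A second, independent cassette uses the SV40 enhancer/early promoter to drive humanised Renilla luciferase (hRluc) followed by a neomycin/kanamycin phosphotransferase sequence and a synthetic poly(A) signal. This provides an internal normalisation control and potentially G418 selection in mammalian cells. Several other small fragment calls (Tn5 transposase, bom, M13 ori, T7 terminator, large T antigen) appear to be backbone remnants or chance matches rather than functional parts.

Because the test UTR is appended to the firefly transcript, changes in the firefly-to-Renilla ratio report how that UTR affects mRNA stability or translation. The stated purpose is to study the role and mechanism of the OPTN-P2 3' UTR in gene regulation, in work on alternative polyadenylation in human urothelial differentiation. The "P2" label probably denotes a particular polyadenylation-site isoform, but the record does not define it.
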