Addgene plasmid #237837: OPTN-P2
Purpose: Study the role and mechanism of the OPTN-P2 3' UTR in regulation gene function.
Depositing lab: Angela Ting. Depositing organization: University of Texas MD Anderson Cancer Center. Publication: Differentiation in the human urothelia is defined by distinct alternative polyadenylation. Le NB, Sona S, Santo B, Zhang Y, Ou R, Schweickart RA, Kochat V, Padron WI, Rai K, Lee SH, Yi JM, Wessely O, Lee BH, Ting AH. Cell Rep. 2026 Jan 13;45(1):116839. doi: 10.1016/j.celrep.2025.116839. PubMed 41533515.
Backbone
  Vector backbone: pmirGLO Dual-Luciferase miRNA Target Expression Vector
  Vector type: Mammalian Expression
Growth in bacteria
  Bacterial resistance: Ampicillin, 100 μg/mL
  Growth temperature: 37°C
  Growth strain: DH5alpha
  Copy number: High Copy
Gene/Insert
  Gene/Insert name: OPTN-P2 3'UTR
  Species: H. sapiens (human)
  Entrez Gene: OPTN (a.k.a. ALS12, FIP2, GLC1E, HIP7, HYPL, NRP, TFIIIA-INTP)
  Cloning method: Gibson Cloning
Terms and licenses: Academic/Nonprofit Terms; Industry Terms: Not Available to Industry
How to cite: OPTN-P2 was a gift from Angela Ting (Addgene plasmid # 237837 ; http://n2t.net/addgene:237837 ; RRID:Addgene_237837)
